>Addgene plasmid #206281 | pMMK ENTR 1 CMV mAG h-Geminin | addgene full sequence | sequence record 406396 | Addgene NGS Result
TTGAGATCCTTTTTTTCTGCGCGTAATCTGCTGCTTGCAAACAAAAAAACCACCGCTACCAGCGGTGGTT
TGTTTGCCGGATCAAGAGCTACCAACTCTTTTTCCGAAGGTAACTGGCTTCAGCAGAGCGCAGATACCAA
ATACTGTTCTTCTAGTGTAGCCGTAGTTAGGCCACCACTTCAAGAACTCTGTAGCACCGCCTACATACCT
CGCTCTGCTAATCCTGTTACCAGTGGCTGCTGCCAGTGGCGATAAGTCGTGTCTTACCGGGTTGGACTCA
AGACGATAGTTACCGGATAAGGCGCAGCGGTCGGGCTGAACGGGGGGTTCGTGCACACAGCCCAGCTTGG
AGCGAACGACCTACACCGAACTGAGATACCTACAGCGTGAGCTATGAGAAAGCGCCACGCTTCCCGAAGG
GAGAAAGGCGGACAGGTATCCGGTAAGCGGCAGGGTCGGAACAGGAGAGCGCACGAGGGAGCTTCCAGGG
GGAAACGCCTGGTATCTTTATAGTCCTGTCGGGTTTCGCCACCTCTGACTTGAGCGTCGATTTTTGTGAT
GCTCGTCAGGGGGGCGGAGCCTATGGAAAAACGCCAGCAACGCGCAAATAATGATTTTATTTTGACTGAT
AGTGACCTGTTCGTTGCAACAAATTGATAAGCAATGCTTTTTTATAATGCCAACTTTGTACAAAAAAGCA
GGCTGTTTAAACGATATCCCCATATATGGAGTTCCGCGTTACATAACTTACGGTAAATGGCCCGCCTGGC
TGACCGCCCAACGACCCCCGCCCATTGACGTCAATAATGACGTATGTTCCCATAGTAACGCCAATAGGGA
CTTTCCATTGACGTCAATGGGTGGAGTATTTACGGTAAACTGCCCACTTGGCAGTACATCAAGTGTATCA
TATGCCAAGTACGCCCCCTATTGACGTCAATGACGGTAAATGGCCCGCCTGGCATTATGCCCAGTACATG
ACCTTATGGGACTTTCCTACTTGGCAGTACATCTACGTATTAGTCATCGCTATTACCATGGTGATGCGGT
TTTGGCAGTACATCAATGGGCGTGGATAGCGGTTTGACTCACGGGGATTTCCAAGTCTCCACCCCATTGA
CGTCAATGGGAGTTTGTTTTGGCACCAAAATCAACGGGACTTTCCAAAATGTCGTAACAACTCCGCCCCA
TTGACGCAAATGGGCGGTAGGCGTGTACGGTGGGAGGTCTATATAAGCAGAGCTGGAATTCTGCAGTCGA
TCGACGGTACCGCGGGCCCGGGCCACTAGTAACGGCCGCCAGTGTGCTGGAATTCGCCACCATGGTGAGC
GTGATCAAGCCCGAGATGAAGATCAAGCTGTGCATGAGGGGCACCGTGAACGGCCACAACTTCGTGATCG
AGGGCGAGGGCAAGGGCAACCCCTACGAGGGCACCCAGATCCTGGACCTGAACGTGACCGAGGGCGCCCC
CCTGCCCTTCGCCTACGACATCCTGACCACCGTGTTCCAGTACGGCAACAGGGCCTTCACCAAGTACCCC
GCCGACATCCAGGACTACTTCAAGCAGACCTTCCCCGAGGGCTACCACTGGGAGAGGAGCATGACCTACG
AGGACCAGGGCATCTGCACCGCCACCAGCAACATCAGCATGAGGGGCGACTGCTTCTTCTACGACATCAG
GTTCGACGGCACCAACTTCCCCCCCAACGGCCCCGTGATGCAGAAGAAGACCCTGAAGTGGGAGCCCAGC
ACCGAGAAGATGTACGTGGAGGACGGCGTGCTGAAGGGCGACGTGAACATGAGGCTGCTGCTGGAGGGCG
GCGGCCACTACAGGTGCGACTTCAAGACCACCTACAAGGCCAAGAAGGAGGTGAGGCTGCCCGACGCCCA
CAAGATCGACCACAGGATCGAGATCCTGAAGCACGACAAGGACTACAACAAGGTGAAGCTGTACGAGAAC
GCCGTGGCCAGGTACTCCATGCTGCCCAGCCAGGCCAAGGGATATCCATCACACTGGCGGCCGCTCGAGA
TGAATCCCAGTATGAAGCAGAAACAAGAAGAAATCAAAGAGAATATAAAGAATAGTTCTGTCCCAAGAAG
AACTCTGAAGATGATTCAGCCTTCTGCATCTGGATCTCTTGTTGGAAGAGAAAATGAGCTGTCCGCAGGC
TTGTCCAAAAGGAAACATCGGAATGACCACTTAACATCTACAACTTCCAGCCCTGGGGTTATTGTCCCAG
AATCTAGTGAAAATAAAAATCTTGGAGGAGTCACCCAGGAGTCATTTGATCTTATGATTAAAGAAAATCC
ATCCTCTCAGTATTGGAAGGAAGTGGCAGAAAAACGGAGAAAGGCGCTGTAATGAATGCAATTGTTGTTG
TTAACTTGTTTATTGCAGCTTATAATGGTTACAAATAAAGCAATAGCATCACAAATTTCACAAATAAAGC
ATTTTTTTCACTGCATTCTAGTTGTGGTTTGTCCAAACTCATCAATGTATCTTAGATATCCCTAGGCCCG
GGCAACTTTGTATAATAAAGTTGAACGAGAAACGTAAAATGATATAAATATCAATATATTAAATTAGATT
TTGCATAAAAAACAGACTACATAATACTGTAAAACACAACATATCCAGTCACTATGCTGGCCCGTGTCTC
AAAATCTCTGATGTTACATTGCACAAGATAAAAATATATCATCATGAACAATAAAACTGTCTGCTTACAT
AAACAGTAATACAAGGGGTGTTATGAGCCATATTCAACGGGAAACGTCGAGGCCGCGATTAAATTCCAAC
ATGGATGCTGATTTATATGGGTATAAATGGGCTCGCGATAATGTCGGGCAATCAGGTGCGACAATCTATC
GCTTGTATGGGAAGCCCGATGCGCCAGAGTTGTTTCTGAAACATGGCAAAGGTAGCGTTGCCAATGATGT
TACAGATGAGATGGTCAGACTAAACTGGCTGACGGAATTTATGCCTCTTCCGACCATCAAGCATTTTATC
CGTACTCCTGATGATGCATGGTTACTCACCACTGCGATCCCCGGAAAAACAGCATTCCAGGTATTAGAAG
AATATCCTGATTCAGGTGAAAATATTGTTGATGCGCTGGCAGTGTTCCTGCGCCGGTTGCATTCGATTCC
TGTTTGTAATTGTCCTTTTAACAGCGATCGCGTATTTCGTCTCGCTCAGGCGCAATCACGAATGAATAAC
GGTTTGGTTGATGCGAGTGATTTTGATGACGAGCGTAATGGCTGGCCTGTTGAACAAGTCTGGAAAGAAA
TGCATAAACTTTTGCCATTCTCACCGGATTCAGTCGTCACTCATGGTGATTTCTCACTTGATAACCTTAT
TTTTGACGAGGGGAAATTAATAGGTTGTATTGATGTTGGACGAGTCGGAATCGCAGACCGATACCAGGAT
CTTGCCATCCTATGGAACTGCCTCGGTGAGTTTTCTCCTTCATTACAGAAACGGCTTTTTCAAAAATATG
GTATTGATAATCCTGATATGAATAAATTGCAGTTTCATTTGATGCTCGATGAGTTTTTCTAATCAGAATT
GGTTAATTGGTTGTAACACTGGCAGAGCATTACGCTGACTTGACGGGACGGCGCAAGCTCATGACCAAAA
TCCCTTAACGTGAGTTACGCGTCGTTCCACTGAGCGTCAGACCCCGTAGAAAAGATCAAAGGATCTTC
Features (pLannotate 1.2.2; 10 found; start..end, strand, type, name):
      1..589     +  rep_origin     ori: high-copy-number ColE1/pMB1/pBR322/pUC origin of replication
    605..704     +  protein_bind   attL1: mutant version of attL; recombination site for the Gateway® LR reaction LR Clonase™
    737..1040    +  enhancer       CMV enhancer: human cytomegalovirus immediate early enhancer
   1041..1244    +  promoter       CMV promoter: human cytomegalovirus (CMV) immediate early promoter
   1261..1282    +  misc_feature   MCS (fragment): multiple cloning site
   1322..1999    +  CDS            hmAzami-Green: humanized monomeric Azami-Green fluorescent protein mammalian codon-optimized
   2030..2359    +  CDS            GMNN (fragment): GEMI_HUMAN - Experimental evidence at protein level: Swiss-Prot protein existence level 1. Inhibits DNA replication by preventing the incorporation of MCM complex into pre-replication complex (pre-RC) (PubMed:9635433, PubMed:14993212, PubMed:20129055, PubMed:24064211). It is degraded during the mitotic phase of the cell cycle (PubMed:9635433, PubMed:14993212, PubMed:24064211). Its destruction at the metaphase- anaphase transition permits replication in the succeeding cell cycle (PubMed:9635433, PubMed:14993212, PubMed:24064211). Inhibits histone acetyltransferase activity of KAT7/HBO1 in a CDT
   2383..2504    +  polyA_signal   SV40 poly(A) signal: SV40 polyadenylation signal
   2523..2646    +  protein_bind   attR3: mutant version of attR; recombination site for the Gateway® LR reaction LR Clonase™
   2753..3562    +  CDS            KanR: aminoglycoside phosphotransferase; aph(3')-Ia; confers resistance to kanamycin in bacteria or G418 (Geneticin®) in eukaryotes
