[The description below was written by a language model from this plasmid's Addgene catalogue record and pLannotate feature annotations shown in this document.]
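Description:
pMMK ENTR 1 CMV mAG h-Geminin is a small (about 3.7 kb) Gateway entry plasmid that occupies position 1 in a MultiSite Gateway assembly scheme (the MultiMate system), carrying a complete mammalian expression cassette. It is maintained in E. coli at high copy through a ColE1/pUC-type origin and selected with kanamycin via an aph(3')-Ia resistance gene. The backbone contains nothing else of note. The cassette is bracketed by an attL1 site upstream and an attR3 site downstream. This pairing allows LR Clonase to join the module in a defined order and orientation with entry clones carrying compatible sites and transfer the combined array into a destination vector.

Between the recombination sites, the human cytomegalovirus immediate-early enhancer and promoter drive a fusion of mammalian codon-optimised monomeric Azami-Green (mAG) to a fragment of human Geminin (GMNN), followed by an SV40 polyadenylation signal. A remnant of a multiple cloning site lies between the promoter and the coding sequence. The annotation shows only a partial Geminin sequence of about 330 nt, not the full-length protein. Geminin is a replication inhibitor that is destroyed at the metaphase–anaphase transition, so fusing a Geminin portion to a fluorescent protein makes green fluorescence track the cell-cycle stages in which Geminin is stable. This is the principle of the green half of FUCCI-type cell-cycle reporters. The fusion was introduced by Gibson assembly from an earlier mAG-hGeminin expression plasmid. The record describes the construct as a building block for multi-component assemblies, and the associated work concerns large multigene DNA delivery and genome editing with baculovirus vectors.
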