Addgene plasmid #206281: pMMK ENTR 1 CMV mAG h-Geminin
Purpose: ENTR Vector 1 for MultiSite Gateway assembly. Encodes mAG-hGeminin under the control of CMV
Depositing lab: Imre Berger. Depositing organization: University of Bristol. Publication: Highly efficient CRISPR-mediated large DNA docking and multiplexed prime editing using a single baculovirus. Aulicino F, Pelosse M, Toelzer C, Capin J, Ilegems E, Meysami P, Rollarson R, Berggren PO, Dillingham MS, Schaffitzel C, Saleem MA, Welsh GI, Berger I. Nucleic Acids Res. 2022 Jul 22;50(13):7783-7799. doi: 10.1093/nar/gkac587. PubMed 35801912.
Backbone
  Vector backbone: pMMK ENTR 1
  Vector type: Mammalian Expression ; MultiMate/Gateway ENTR 1
Growth in bacteria
  Bacterial resistance: Kanamycin, 50 μg/mL
  Growth temperature: 37°C
  Growth strain: DH5alpha
  Copy number: High Copy
Gene/Insert
  Gene/Insert name: mAG-hGeminin
  Species: H. sapiens (human)
  Entrez Gene: GMNN (a.k.a. Gem, MGORS6)
  Cloning method: Gibson Cloning
Resource information
  A portion of this plasmid was derived from a plasmid made by: mAG hGeminin was obtained through Gibson assembly of PCR pL-EF1a mAG-hGeminin (De Jaime-Soguero A. et al. Plos Genetics 2017)
Terms and licenses: Academic/Nonprofit Terms; Industry Terms: Not Available to Industry
How to cite: pMMK ENTR 1 CMV mAG h-Geminin was a gift from Imre Berger (Addgene plasmid # 206281 ; http://n2t.net/addgene:206281 ; RRID:Addgene_206281)
